>Addgene plasmid #62744 | mCherry-Espin-Like-C-18 | addgene partial sequence | sequence record 151691 | mCherry-F 5'-ccccgtaatgcagaagaaga-3'
GAGCGGATGTACCCCGAGGACGGCGCCCTGAAGGGCGAGATCAAGCAGAGGCTGAAGCTGAAGGACGGCG
GCCACTACGACGCTGAGGTCAAGACCACCTACAAGGCCAAGAAGCCCGTGCAGCTGCCCGGCGCCTACAA
CGTCAACATCAAGTTGGACATCACCTCCCACAACGAGGACTACACCATCGTGGAACAGTACGAACGCGCC
GAGGGCCGCCACTCCACCGGCGGCATGGACGAGCTGTACAAGTCCGGACTCAGATCTCGAGCTCAAGCTT
CGAATTCCGGTGGCAGCGGCGGGAGTGAGGCGCAGCAGGCACTGGTGGCCTCCAAGGATGGGGATATGGC
CACCTTGGAACGGCTATTTGAGGCTGGTGCCCTAAGACCAGACATCACTGATGATCTGGGGGCTGGCCTG
GTGCATCATGCCACCCGGGCTGGTCACCTGGACTGTGTCAAGTTCCTGGTACAGAGAGCCAAGCTGCCAG
GCAACCAGCAGGCACACAACGGGGCCACACCAGTGCACGATGCAGCAGCCACGGGCAACCTGGCAGAGCT
GTGCTGGCTGGTCCGTGATGCGGGCTGCGGGCTGCAGGACCAAGATGCCTCAGGTGTCTCTCCGCTGCAC
CTGGCTGCCCGGTTTGGACACCCAGCCCTGGTGGAGTGGTTACTCCGTGAGGGCCATGCAGCCACACTGG
AGACGCTGGAAGGGGCCTTACCACTGCACCACGCTGCTGTAAGTGGTGATCTGACCTGTCTGAAACTCCT
GACAGCGGCCCACAGCAGTGGTGTGAACCAGCGGACATGCAGTGGTGCCTCTCCACTCTAC
