[The description below was written by a language model from this plasmid's Addgene catalogue record.]
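Description:
mCherry-Espin-Like-C-18 is a mammalian expression plasmid built on a C1-type cloning vector, in which the fluorescent protein sits upstream of the cloning site so that it is fused to the N terminus of the inserted protein. The insert is mouse (M. musculus) Espin-Like, recorded as unmutated, and the resulting mCherry–Espin-Like fusion is transcribed from the CMV promoter, a strong constitutive promoter widely used in mammalian cell lines. The listed 3′ sequencing primer anneals to an SV40 polyadenylation region, implying that an SV40 polyA signal terminates the transcript. The "C-18" in the name may refer to the C-type vector layout and a linker between the fluorescent protein and the insert, but the record does not state this, nor does it give the cloning method.

The plasmid is propagated in E. coli as a high-copy construct under kanamycin selection. In mammalian cells a neomycin resistance marker permits G418 selection of stable transfectants. No feature table is provided, so the origin of replication and the exact arrangement of the resistance cassette are not documented here.

The stated purpose is localization: the fusion serves as a red fluorescent marker for actin bundling structures, with mCherry excitation at 587 nm and emission at 610 nm. It is suited to live- or fixed-cell fluorescence microscopy of Espin-Like distribution and of the actin bundles with which it associates, and its red emission allows it to be combined with green or other spectrally distinct probes in multicolour imaging.
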