Addgene plasmid #62744: mCherry-Espin-Like-C-18
Purpose: Localization: Actin Bundling , C1 Cloning Vector, Excitation:587, Emission:610
Depositing lab: Michael Davidson. Depositing organization: Florida State University, Tallahassee.
Backbone
  Vector backbone: C1 Cloning Vector
  Vector type: Mammalian Expression
  Selectable markers: Neomycin (select with G418)
Growth in bacteria
  Bacterial resistance: Kanamycin, 50 μg/mL
  Growth temperature: 37°C
  Growth strain: DH5alpha
  Copy number: High Copy
Gene/Insert
  Gene/Insert name: EspinLike
  Species: M. musculus (mouse)
  Mutation: none
  Promoter: CMV
  Tag / fusion protein: mCherry (N terminal on backbone)
  Cloning method: Unknown
  Sequencing primers: 5′ CMV-F; 3′ SV40pA-R
Terms and licenses: Academic/Nonprofit Terms; Industry Terms: Not Available to Industry
How to cite: mCherry-Espin-Like-C-18 was a gift from Michael Davidson (Addgene plasmid # 62744 ; http://n2t.net/addgene:62744 ; RRID:Addgene_62744)
